>Addgene plasmid #240813 | pPolI-NP71.6 | addgene full sequence | sequence record 484960 | Addgene NGS Result
ATTAATGCAGCTGGCACGACAGGTTTCCCGACTGGAAAGCGGGCAGTGAGCGCAACGCAATTAATGTGAG
TTAGCTCACTCATTAGGCACCCCAGGCTTTACACTTTATGCTTCCGGCTCGTATGTTGTGTGGAATTGTG
AGCGGATAACAATTTCACACAGGAAACAGCTATGACATGATTACGAATTCGAGCTCGGTACCCGGGGATC
CTCTAGAGTCCCATTCGCCATTACCGAGGGGACGGTCCCCTCGGAATGTTGCCCAGCCGGCGCCAGCGAG
GAGGCTGGGACCATGCCGGCCAGCAAAAGCAGGGTAGACTAGTGGCAACCAAAACGGCCGGACTAGTAAA
GAAAAATACCCTTGTTTCTACTAATAACCCGGCGGCCCAAAATGCCGACTCGGAGCGAAAGATATACCTC
CCCCGGGGCCGGGAGGTCGCGTCACCGACCACGCCGCCGGCCCAGGCGACGCGCGACACGGACACCTGTC
CCCAAAAACGCCACCATCGCAGCCACACACGGAGCGCCCGGGGCCCTCTGGTCAACCCCAGGACACACGC
GGGAGCAGCGCCGGGCCGGGGACGCCCTCCCGGCCGCCCGTGCCACACGCAGGGGCCGGCCCGTCTAGAA
TTGACCTGCAGGCATGCAAGCTTGGCACTGGCCGTCGTTTTACAACGTCGTGACTGGGAAAACCCTGGCG
TTACCCAACTTAATCGCCTTGCAGCACATCCCCCTTTCGCCAGCTGGCGTAATAGCGAAGAGGCCCGCAC
CGATCGCCCTTCCCAACAGTTGCGCAGCCTGAATGGCGAATGGCGCCTGATGCGGTATTTTCTCCTTACG
CATCTGTGCGGTATTTCACACCGCATATGGTGCACTCTCAGTACAATCTGCTCTGATGCCGCATAGTTAA
GCCAGCCCCGACACCCGCCAACACCCGCTGACGCGCCCTGACGGGCTTGTCTGCTCCCGGCATCCGCTTA
CAGACAAGCTGTGACCGTCTCCGGGAGCTGCATGTGTCAGAGGTTTTCACCGTCATCACCGAAACGCGCG
AGACGAAAGGGCCTCGTGATACGCCTATTTTTATAGGTTAATGTCATGATAATAATGGTTTCTTAGACGT
CAGGTGGCACTTTTCGGGGAAATGTGCGCGGAACCCCTATTTGTTTATTTTTCTAAATACATTCAAATAT
GTATCCGCTCATGAGACAATAACCCTGATAAATGCTTCAATAATATTGAAAAAGGAAGAGTATGAGTATT
CAACATTTCCGTGTCGCCCTTATTCCCTTTTTTGCGGCATTTTGCCTTCCTGTTTTTGCTCACCCAGAAA
CGCTGGTGAAAGTAAAAGATGCTGAAGATCAGTTGGGTGCACGAGTGGGTTACATCGAACTGGATCTCAA
CAGCGGTAAGATCCTTGAGAGTTTTCGCCCCGAAGAACGTTTTCCAATGATGAGCACTTTTAAAGTTCTG
CTATGTGGCGCGGTATTATCCCGTATTGACGCCGGGCAAGAGCAACTCGGTCGCCGCATACACTATTCTC
AGAATGACTTGGTTGAGTACTCACCAGTCACAGAAAAGCATCTTACGGATGGCATGACAGTAAGAGAATT
ATGCAGTGCTGCCATAACCATGAGTGATAACACTGCGGCCAACTTACTTCTGACAACGATCGGAGGACCG
AAGGAGCTAACCGCTTTTTTGCACAACATGGGGGATCATGTAACTCGCCTTGATCGTTGGGAACCGGAGC
TGAATGAAGCCATACCAAACGACGAGCGTGACACCACGATGCCTGTAGCAATGGCAACAACGTTGCGCAA
ACTATTAACTGGCGAACTACTTACTCTAGCTTCCCGGCAACAATTAATAGACTGGATGGAGGCGGATAAA
GTTGCAGGACCACTTCTGCGCTCGGCCCTTCCGGCTGGCTGGTTTATTGCTGATAAATCTGGAGCCGGTG
AGCGTGGGTCTCGCGGTATCATTGCAGCACTGGGGCCAGATGGTAAGCCCTCCCGTATCGTAGTTATCTA
CACGACGGGGAGTCAGGCAACTATGGATGAACGAAATAGACAGATCGCTGAGATAGGTGCCTCACTGATT
AAGCATTGGTAACTGTCAGACCAAGTTTACTCATATATACTTTAGATTGATTTAAAACTTCATTTTTAAT
TTAAAAGGATCTAGGTGAAGATCCTTTTTGATAATCTCATGACCAAAATCCCTTAACGTGAGTTTTCGTT
CCACTGAGCGTCAGACCCCGTAGAAAAGATCAAAGGATCTTCTTGAGATCCTTTTTTTCTGCGCGTAATC
TGCTGCTTGCAAACAAAAAAACCACCGCTACCAGCGGTGGTTTGTTTGCCGGATCAAGAGCTACCAACTC
TTTTTCCGAAGGTAACTGGCTTCAGCAGAGCGCAGATACCAAATACTGTTCTTCTAGTGTAGCCGTAGTT
AGGCCACCACTTCAAGAACTCTGTAGCACCGCCTACATACCTCGCTCTGCTAATCCTGTTACCAGTGGCT
GCTGCCAGTGGCGATAAGTCGTGTCTTACCGGGTTGGACTCAAGACGATAGTTACCGGATAAGGCGCAGC
GGTCGGGCTGAACGGGGGGTTCGTGCACACAGCCCAGCTTGGAGCGAACGACCTACACCGAACTGAGATA
CCTACAGCGTGAGCTATGAGAAAGCGCCACGCTTCCCGAAGGGAGAAAGGCGGACAGGTATCCGGTAAGC
GGCAGGGTCGGAACAGGAGAGCGCACGAGGGAGCTTCCAGGGGGAAACGCCTGGTATCTTTATAGTCCTG
TCGGGTTTCGCCACCTCTGACTTGAGCGTCGATTTTTGTGATGCTCGTCAGGGGGGCGGAGCCTATGGAA
AAACGCCAGCAACGCGGCCTTTTTACGGTTCCTGGCCTTTTGCTGGCCTTTTGCTCACATGTTCTTTCCT
GCGTTATCCCCTGATTC
Features (pLannotate 1.2.2; 13 found; start..end, strand, type, name):
     62..83      +  protein_bind   CAP binding site: CAP binding activates transcription in the presence of cAMP. E. coli catabolite activator protein
     98..128     +  promoter       lac promoter: promoter for the E. coli lac operon
    136..152     +  protein_bind   lac operator: The lac repressor binds to the lac operator to inhibit transcription in E. coli. This inhibition can be relieved by adding lactose or isopropyl-β-D-thiogalactopyranoside (IPTG). lac repressor encoded by lacI
    185..220     +  misc_feature   MCS (fragment): pUC18/19 multiple cloning site
    214..302     -  ncRNA          HDV ribozyme: Accession: RF00094 - Hepatitis delta virus ribozyme
    419..508     -  ncRNA          pRNA: Accession: RF01518 - NoRC associated RNA, pRNA
    656..810     +  CDS            lacZα (fragment): LacZα fragment of β-galactosidase; lacZ fragment
    816..915     -  misc_feature   bom (fragment): basis of mobility region from pBR322
   1017..1052    -  CDS            rop (fragment): Rop protein, which maintains plasmids at low copy number; rop
   1147..1251    +  promoter       AmpR promoter: bla
   1252..2112    +  CDS            AmpR: β-lactamase; bla; confers resistance to ampicillin, carbenicillin, and related antibiotics
   2283..2871    +  rep_origin     ori: high-copy-number ColE1/pMB1/pBR322/pUC origin of replication
   2953..49      +  CDS            lacI (fragment) (across the origin): lac repressor; lacI; The lac repressor binds to the lac operator to inhibit transcription in E. coli. This inhibition can be relieved by adding lactose or isopropyl-β-D-thiogalactopyranoside (IPTG).
