[The description below was written by a language model from this plasmid's Addgene catalogue record and pLannotate feature annotations shown in this document.]
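Description:
pPolI-NP71.6 is a small (about 3 kb) mammalian expression plasmid built on the pPolI backbone, designed to produce a defined, uncapped influenza A virus RNA in transfected cells rather than a protein. It is maintained in E. coli as a high-copy plasmid through a ColE1/pUC-type origin and selected with ampicillin via the β-lactamase gene and its own promoter. The remaining annotated bacterial elements (lac promoter and operator, CAP binding site, fragments of lacZα, lacI, rop, bom and the pUC multiple cloning site) are remnants of the pUC-derived cloning vector and play no role in the mammalian payload.

The insert is a 71-nucleotide synthetic mini viral RNA (mvRNA) named NP71.6, cloned through SpeI sites and placed under an RNA polymerase I promoter. The name suggests derivation from the NP segment, although the record lists only influenza A virus as the source. The feature table does not annotate the insert or the promoter directly, but on the minus strand it detects a match to pRNA, a transcript family derived from the ribosomal DNA promoter region, which is consistent with the Pol I promoter. Downstream in the same orientation lies a hepatitis delta virus ribozyme. In this arrangement Pol I starts transcription at a precise nucleotide without adding a cap, and the self-cleaving ribozyme trims the transcript to an exact 3′ end, so the RNA carries authentic viral-like termini that the influenza polymerase can recognise. Beyond expression of this mvRNA, the record gives no specific application. Constructs of this kind are generally co-transfected with plasmids expressing viral polymerase components to study replication of short aberrant viral RNAs and cellular responses to them.
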