Addgene plasmid #240813: pPolI-NP71.6
Purpose: Expresses influenza A virus synthetic mvRNA NP71.6
Depositing lab: AJ te Velthuis. Depositing organization: Princeton University.
Backbone
  Vector backbone: pPolI
  Vector type: Mammalian Expression
Growth in bacteria
  Bacterial resistance: Ampicillin, 100 μg/mL
  Growth temperature: 37°C
  Growth strain: DH5alpha
  Copy number: High Copy
Gene/Insert
  Gene/Insert name: mvRNA NP71.6
  Species: Influenza A virus
  Insert size (bp): 71
  Promoter: Pol I
  Cloning method: Restriction Enzyme; 5′ cloning site SpeI (not destroyed); 3′ cloning site SpeI (not destroyed)
  Sequencing primers: 5′ GGAAACAGCTATGACCATGATTAC; 3′ TGACGCGACCTCCCGGCCCC
Terms and licenses: Academic/Nonprofit Terms; Industry Terms: Not Available to Industry
How to cite: pPolI-NP71.6 was a gift from AJ te Velthuis (Addgene plasmid # 240813 ; http://n2t.net/addgene:240813 ; RRID:Addgene_240813)
